>Addgene plasmid #40798 | FUW-TetO-Esrrb | addgene partial sequence | sequence record 54344 | LNCX 5'-AGCTCGTTTAGTGAACCGTCAGATC-3'
TTTGACCTCCATAGAAGACACCGGGACCGATCCAGCCTCCGCGGCCCCGAATTCGGCTTTTCTCCTCCAA
CTGGGAATGCTAAAACGGGACTGATGGACGTGTCCGAACTCTGCATCCCGGACCCCCTTGGCTACCACAA
CCAGCTGCTGAACCGAATGTCGTCCGAAGACAGGCACCTGGGCTCTAGTTGCGGCTCCTTCATCAAGACG
GAGCCATCCAGCCCGTCCTCGGGCATTGATGCCCTCAGCCACCACAGCCCCAGCGGCTCGTCGGACGCCA
GTGGTGGCTTTGGCATTGCCCTGAGCACCCACGCCAACGGTCTGGACTCGCCGCCTATGTTCGCAGGTGC
GGGGCTGGGAGGCAACCCGTGCCGCAAGAGCTACGAGGACTGTACTAGTGGTATCATGGAGGACTCCGCC
ATCAAATGCGAGTACATGCTTAACGCCATCCCCAAGCGCCTGTGCCTCGTGTGCGGGGACATTGCCTCTG
GCTACCACTACGGAGTGGCCTCCTGCGAGGCTTGCAAGGCGTTCTTCAAGAGAACCATTCAAGGCAACAT
CGAGTACAACTGCCCGGCCACCAATGAATGTGAGATCACCAAACGGAGGCGCAAGTCCTGTCAGGCCTGC
CGATTCATGAAATGCCTCAAAGTGGGGATGCTGAAGGAAGGTGTGCGCCTTGACCGAGTTCGAGGAGGCC
GCCAGAAGTACAAGCGACGGCTGGATTCGGAGAACAGCCCCTACCTGAACCTGCCGATTTCCCCACCTGC
TAAAAAGCCATTGACTAAGATCGTCTCGAATCTACTAGGGGTTGAGCAGGACAAGCTGTATGCTATGCCT
CCCAACGATATCCCCG
