[The description below was written by a language model from this plasmid's Addgene catalogue record.]
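Description:
FUW-TetO-Esrrb is a lentiviral mammalian expression plasmid built on the FUW-TetO backbone, carrying the mouse Esrrb gene (estrogen-related receptor beta, also known as Err2 or Nr3b2) under doxycycline-inducible control. The total construct is about 9.7 kb, made up of an 8.3 kb backbone and an insert of roughly 1.4 kb placed into an EcoRI site that is retained on both sides. Because the same enzyme flanks the insert, its orientation is not enforced by the cloning strategy. In bacteria the plasmid is maintained at high copy and selected with ampicillin. It is propagated in Stbl3, a strain commonly chosen to limit recombination between the repeated long terminal repeat sequences of lentiviral vectors.

Expression of Esrrb is driven by tetracycline operator (TetO) repeats fused to a minimal CMV promoter. This promoter has little activity on its own and is switched on only when a tetracycline-controlled transactivator binds the operator sites. The record does not list a transactivator on this plasmid, so one such as rtTA would have to be supplied separately, for example from a second virus or a transgenic cell background, with doxycycline used to time and tune expression. No feature table is provided, so the specific lentiviral elements, any tags on the insert, and any mammalian selection marker are not stated.

The associated publication concerns single-cell expression analysis during cellular reprogramming. This fits use of the vector for inducible delivery of Esrrb, a nuclear receptor linked to pluripotency, as a candidate factor in converting somatic cells to induced pluripotent stem cells.
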