Addgene plasmid #40798: FUW-TetO-Esrrb
Depositing lab: Rudolf Jaenisch. Depositing organization: Whitehead Institute for Biomedical Research. Publication: Single-Cell Expression Analyses during Cellular Reprogramming Reveal an Early Stochastic and a Late Hierarchic Phase. Buganim Y, Faddah DA, Cheng AW, Itskovich E, Markoulaki S, Ganz K, Klemm SL, van Oudenaarden A, Jaenisch R. Cell. 2012 Sep 14;150(6):1209-22. doi: 10.1016/j.cell.2012.08.023. PubMed 22980981.
Backbone
  Vector backbone: FUW-TetO
  Backbone size w/o insert (bp): 8339
  Total vector size (bp): 9739
  Vector type: Mammalian Expression, Lentiviral
Growth in bacteria
  Bacterial resistance: Ampicillin, 100 μg/mL
  Growth temperature: 37°C
  Growth strain: Stbl3
  Copy number: High Copy
Gene/Insert
  Gene/Insert name: Esrrb
  Species: M. musculus (mouse)
  Insert size (bp): 1400
  Entrez Gene: Esrrb (a.k.a. Err2, Errb, Estrrb, Nr3b2)
  Promoter: Minimal CMV + TetO
  Cloning method: Restriction Enzyme; 5′ cloning site EcoRI (not destroyed); 3′ cloning site EcoRI (not destroyed)
  Sequencing primers: 5′ CGC CTG GAG ACG CCA TCC ACG CTG; 3′ AGA ATA CCA GTC AAT CTT TCA C
Terms and licenses: Academic/Nonprofit Terms; Industry Terms: Not Available to Industry
How to cite: FUW-TetO-Esrrb was a gift from Rudolf Jaenisch (Addgene plasmid # 40798 ; http://n2t.net/addgene:40798 ; RRID:Addgene_40798)
